Addgene plasmid #173487: spNW80
Purpose: Expresses spNW80 in Bl21
Depositing lab: Huan Bao. Depositing organization: UF Scripps Biomedical Research. Publication: One-step construction of circularized nanodiscs using SpyCatcher-SpyTag. Zhang S, Ren Q, Novick SJ, Strutzenberg TS, Griffin PR, Bao H. Nat Commun. 2021 Sep 14;12(1):5451. doi: 10.1038/s41467-021-25737-7. PubMed 34521837.
Backbone
  Vector backbone: pet28a
  Vector type: Bacterial Expression
Growth in bacteria
  Bacterial resistance: Kanamycin, 50 μg/mL
  Growth temperature: 37°C
  Growth strain: DH5alpha
  Copy number: High Copy
Gene/Insert
  Gene/Insert name: spNW80
  Species: Synthetic
  Insert size (bp): -5
  Tag / fusion protein: Histag (N terminal on backbone)
Terms and licenses: Academic/Nonprofit Terms; Industry Terms: Not Available to Industry
How to cite: spNW80 was a gift from Huan Bao (Addgene plasmid # 173487 ; http://n2t.net/addgene:173487 ; RRID:Addgene_173487)
