[The description below was written by a language model from this plasmid's Addgene catalogue record and pLannotate feature annotations shown in this document.]
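Description:
spNW80 is a bacterial expression plasmid built on the pET28a backbone, designed to produce a synthetic membrane scaffold protein in E. coli BL21-type strains that supply T7 RNA polymerase. The sequenced plasmid is about 10.1 kb. It is selected with kanamycin through the aph(3')-Ia gene and replicates from a ColE1/pBR322-type origin accompanied by the bom and rop elements, although the catalogue lists it as high copy. An f1 origin is also present. A lacI gene with its own promoter supplies the lac repressor.

Expression is driven by the T7 promoter with an adjacent lac operator, so transcription is held off by LacI and induced with IPTG. It is followed by the T7 gene 10 ribosome binding site and ends at the T7 terminator. The open reading frame begins with the backbone's N-terminal His tag, thrombin cleavage site and T7 tag leader. After an unannotated stretch of roughly 350 bp, it runs for more than 4 kb through a long series of tandem, partly overlapping matches to apolipoprotein A-I. The various primate, rat and rabbit attributions are simply best database hits to a repetitive synthetic ApoA1-derived sequence, not evidence of mixed species origin. A further short His-type match lies near the 3' end. The recorded insert size is clearly a placeholder and not informative.

The associated publication concerns one-step assembly of circularized nanodiscs using SpyCatcher-SpyTag. This suggests the repeated ApoA1 helices form an extended scaffold belt whose ends are covalently joined by that pair. However, the feature table does not annotate either Spy element, which may lie in the unannotated regions flanking the repeats. The construct is used to express and purify scaffold protein for large lipid nanodiscs.
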