Features (pLannotate 1.2.2; 30 found; start..end, strand, type, name):
     12..440     +  rep_origin     f1 ori (sequence partly withheld): f1 bacteriophage origin of replication; arrow indicates direction of (+) strand synthesis
    493..550     +  promoter       AmpR promoter (fragment): bla
    559..1374    -  CDS            KanR: aminoglycoside phosphotransferase; aph(3')-Ia; confers resistance to kanamycin in bacteria or G418 (Geneticin®) in eukaryotes
   1496..2084    +  rep_origin     ori: high-copy-number ColE1/pMB1/pBR322/pUC origin of replication
   2270..2409    -  misc_feature   bom: basis of mobility region from pBR322
   2511..2702    -  CDS            rop: Rop protein, which maintains plasmids at low copy number; rop
   2719..3099    +  CDS            YPB1_ECOLX: Protein predicted: Swiss-Prot protein existence level 4. From Escherichia coli.
   3171..3462    -  CDS            TcR (fragment): tetracycline efflux protein; tet; confers resistance to tetracycline
   3477..3498    -  protein_bind   CAP binding site: CAP binding activates transcription in the presence of cAMP. E. coli catabolite activator protein
   3511..4593    -  CDS            lacI: lac repressor; lacI; The lac repressor binds to the lac operator to inhibit transcription in E. coli. This inhibition can be relieved by adding lactose or isopropyl-β-D-thiogalactopyranoside (IPTG).
   4594..4671    -  promoter       lacI promoter: lacI
   4679..4958    -  CDS            TcR (fragment): tetracycline efflux protein; tet; confers resistance to tetracycline
   4980..4998    +  promoter       T7 promoter: promoter for bacteriophage T7 RNA polymerase
   4999..5023    +  protein_bind   lac operator: The lac repressor binds to the lac operator to inhibit transcription in E. coli. This inhibition can be relieved by adding lactose or isopropyl-β-D-thiogalactopyranoside (IPTG). lac repressor encoded by lacI
   5038..5060    +  RBS            RBS: efficient ribosome binding site from bacteriophage T7 gene 10 (Olins and Rangwala, 1989)
   5079..5095    +  CDS            capTEV™ (fragment): composite tag for in vivo biotinylation, TEV protease cleavage, and 6xHis tagging
   5106..5123    +  CDS            thrombin site: thrombin recognition and cleavage site
   5127..5159    +  CDS            T7 tag (gene 10 leader): leader peptide from bacteriophage T7 gene 10 promotes efficient translation in E. coli
   5505..6083    +  CDS            APOA1 (fragment): APOA1_GORGO - Experimental evidence at protein level: Swiss-Prot protein existence level 1. Participates in the reverse transport of cholesterol from tissues to the liver for excretion by promoting cholesterol efflux from tissues and by acting as a cofactor for the lecithin cholesterol acyltransferase (LCAT). As part of the SPAP complex, activates spermatozoa motility (By similarity). From Gorilla gorilla gorilla (Western lowland gorilla).
   6069..6623    +  CDS            APOA1 (fragment): APOA1_GORGO - Experimental evidence at protein level: Swiss-Prot protein existence level 1. Participates in the reverse transport of cholesterol from tissues to the liver for excretion by promoting cholesterol efflux from tissues and by acting as a cofactor for the lecithin cholesterol acyltransferase (LCAT). As part of the SPAP complex, activates spermatozoa motility (By similarity). From Gorilla gorilla gorilla (Western lowland gorilla).
   6609..7163    +  CDS            APOA1 (fragment): APOA1_GORGO - Experimental evidence at protein level: Swiss-Prot protein existence level 1. Participates in the reverse transport of cholesterol from tissues to the liver for excretion by promoting cholesterol efflux from tissues and by acting as a cofactor for the lecithin cholesterol acyltransferase (LCAT). As part of the SPAP complex, activates spermatozoa motility (By similarity). From Gorilla gorilla gorilla (Western lowland gorilla).
   7149..7703    +  CDS            APOA1 (fragment): APOA1_GORGO - Experimental evidence at protein level: Swiss-Prot protein existence level 1. Participates in the reverse transport of cholesterol from tissues to the liver for excretion by promoting cholesterol efflux from tissues and by acting as a cofactor for the lecithin cholesterol acyltransferase (LCAT). As part of the SPAP complex, activates spermatozoa motility (By similarity). From Gorilla gorilla gorilla (Western lowland gorilla).
   7710..8108    +  CDS            APOA1 (fragment): APOA1_CEBIM - Protein inferred from homology: Swiss-Prot protein existence level 3. Participates in the reverse transport of cholesterol from tissues to the liver for excretion by promoting cholesterol efflux from tissues and by acting as a cofactor for the lecithin cholesterol acyltransferase (LCAT). As part of the SPAP complex, activates spermatozoa motility. From Cebus imitator (Panamanian white-faced capuchin) (Cebus capucinus imitator).
   8274..8840    +  CDS            APOA1 (fragment): APOA1_GORGO - Experimental evidence at protein level: Swiss-Prot protein existence level 1. Participates in the reverse transport of cholesterol from tissues to the liver for excretion by promoting cholesterol efflux from tissues and by acting as a cofactor for the lecithin cholesterol acyltransferase (LCAT). As part of the SPAP complex, activates spermatozoa motility (By similarity). From Gorilla gorilla gorilla (Western lowland gorilla).
   8826..9380    +  CDS            APOA1 (fragment): APOA1_GORGO - Experimental evidence at protein level: Swiss-Prot protein existence level 1. Participates in the reverse transport of cholesterol from tissues to the liver for excretion by promoting cholesterol efflux from tissues and by acting as a cofactor for the lecithin cholesterol acyltransferase (LCAT). As part of the SPAP complex, activates spermatozoa motility (By similarity). From Gorilla gorilla gorilla (Western lowland gorilla).
   9366..9659    +  CDS            Apoa1 (fragment): APOA1_RAT - Experimental evidence at protein level: Swiss-Prot protein existence level 1. Participates in the reverse transport of cholesterol from tissues to the liver for excretion by promoting cholesterol efflux from tissues and by acting as a cofactor for the lecithin cholesterol acyltransferase (LCAT). As part of the SPAP complex, activates spermatozoa motility. From Rattus norvegicus (Rat).
   9650..9868    +  CDS            APOA1 (fragment): APOA1_RABIT - Experimental evidence at protein level: Swiss-Prot protein existence level 1. Participates in the reverse transport of cholesterol from tissues to the liver for excretion by promoting cholesterol efflux from tissues and by acting as a cofactor for the lecithin cholesterol acyltransferase (LCAT). As part of the SPAP complex, activates spermatozoa motility. From Oryctolagus cuniculus (Rabbit).
   9959..9976    +  CDS            9xHis (fragment): 9xHis affinity tag
   9986..10035   +  CDS            SET1 (fragment): solubility-enhancement tag derived from T7 phage gene 10B
  10043..10090   +  terminator     T7 terminator: transcription terminator for bacteriophage T7 RNA polymerase
>Addgene plasmid #173487 | spNW80 | addgene full sequence | sequence record 340922 | Addgene NGS Result
TGGCGAATGGG
[124 nt withheld, positions 12-135]
C
[91 nt withheld, positions 137-227]
A
[49 nt withheld, positions 229-277]
CCTTTGACGTTGGAGTCCACGTTCTTT
[37 nt withheld, positions 305-341]
ACCCTATCTCGGTCTATTCTTTTGATTTATAAGGGATTTTGCCGATTTCGGCCTATTGGTTAAAAAATGA
GCTGATTTAACAAAAATTTAACGCGAATTTTAACAAAATATTAACGCTTACAATTTAGGTGGCACTTTTC
GGGGAAATGTGCGCGGAACCCCTATTTGTTTATTTTTCTAAATACATTCAAATATGTATCCGCTCATGAA
TTAATTCTTAGAAAAACTCATCGAGCATCAAATGAAACTGCAATTTATTCATATCAGGATTATCAATACC
ATATTTTTGAAAAAGCCGTTTCTGTAATGAAGGAGAAAACTCACCGAGGCAGTTCCATAGGATGGCAAGA
TCCTGGTATCGGTCTGCGATTCCGACTCGTCCAACATCAATACAACCTATTAATTTCCCCTCGTCAAAAA
TAAGGTTATCAAGTGAGAAATCACCATGAGTGACGACTGAATCCGGTGAGAATGGCAAAAGTTTATGCAT
TTCTTTCCAGACTTGTTCAACAGGCCAGCCATTACGCTCGTCATCAAAATCACTCGCATCAACCAAACCG
TTATTCATTCGTGATTGCGCCTGAGCGAGACGAAATACGCGATCGCTGTTAAAAGGACAATTACAAACAG
GAATCGAATGCAACCGGCGCAGGAACACTGCCAGCGCATCAACAATATTTTCACCTGAATCAGGATATTC
TTCTAATACCTGGAATGCTGTTTTCCCGGGGATCGCAGTGGTGAGTAACCATGCATCATCAGGAGTACGG
ATAAAATGCTTGATGGTCGGAAGAGGCATAAATTCCGTCAGCCAGTTTAGTCTGACCATCTCATCTGTAA
CATCATTGGCAACGCTACCTTTGCCATGTTTCAGAAACAACTCTGGCGCATCGGGCTTCCCATACAATCG
ATAGATTGTCGCACCTGATTGCCCGACATTATCGCGAGCCCATTTATACCCATATAAATCAGCATCCATG
TTGGAATTTAATCGCGGCCTAGAGCAAGACGTTTCCCGTTGAATATGGCTCATAACACCCCTTGTATTAC
TGTTTATGTAAGCAGACAGTTTTATTGTTCATGACCAAAATCCCTTAACGTGAGTTTTCGTTCCACTGAG
CGTCAGACCCCGTAGAAAAGATCAAAGGATCTTCTTGAGATCCTTTTTTTCTGCGCGTAATCTGCTGCTT
GCAAACAAAAAAACCACCGCTACCAGCGGTGGTTTGTTTGCCGGATCAAGAGCTACCAACTCTTTTTCCG
AAGGTAACTGGCTTCAGCAGAGCGCAGATACCAAATACTGTCCTTCTAGTGTAGCCGTAGTTAGGCCACC
ACTTCAAGAACTCTGTAGCACCGCCTACATACCTCGCTCTGCTAATCCTGTTACCAGTGGCTGCTGCCAG
TGGCGATAAGTCGTGTCTTACCGGGTTGGACTCAAGACGATAGTTACCGGATAAGGCGCAGCGGTCGGGC
TGAACGGGGGGTTCGTGCACACAGCCCAGCTTGGAGCGAACGACCTACACCGAACTGAGATACCTACAGC
GTGAGCTATGAGAAAGCGCCACGCTTCCCGAAGGGAGAAAGGCGGACAGGTATCCGGTAAGCGGCAGGGT
CGGAACAGGAGAGCGCACGAGGGAGCTTCCAGGGGGAAACGCCTGGTATCTTTATAGTCCTGTCGGGTTT
CGCCACCTCTGACTTGAGCGTCGATTTTTGTGATGCTCGTCAGGGGGGCGGAGCCTATGGAAAAACGCCA
GCAACGCGGCCTTTTTACGGTTCCTGGCCTTTTGCTGGCCTTTTGCTCACATGTTCTTTCCTGCGTTATC
CCCTGATTCTGTGGATAACCGTATTACCGCCTTTGAGTGAGCTGATACCGCTCGCCGCAGCCGAACGACC
GAGCGCAGCGAGTCAGTGAGCGAGGAAGCGGAAGAGCGCCTGATGCGGTATTTTCTCCTTACGCATCTGT
GCGGTATTTCACACCGCAATGGTGCACTCTCAGTACAATCTGCTCTGATGCCGCATAGTTAAGCCAGTAT
ACACTCCGCTATCGCTACGTGACTGGGTCATGGCTGCGCCCCGACACCCGCCAACACCCGCTGACGCGCC
CTGACGGGCTTGTCTGCTCCCGGCATCCGCTTACAGACAAGCTGTGACCGTCTCCGGGAGCTGCATGTGT
CAGAGGTTTTCACCGTCATCACCGAAACGCGCGAGGCAGCTGCGGTAAAGCTCATCAGCGTGGTCGTGAA
GCGATTCACAGATGTCTGCCTGTTCATCCGCGTCCAGCTCGTTGAGTTTCTCCAGAAGCGTTAATGTCTG
GCTTCTGATAAAGCGGGCCATGTTAAGGGCGGTTTTTTCCTGTTTGGTCACTGATGCCTCCGTGTAAGGG
GGATTTCTGTTCATGGGGGTAATGATACCGATGAAACGAGAGAGGATGCTCACGATACGGGTTACTGATG
ATGAACATGCCCGGTTACTGGAACGTTGTGAGGGTAAACAACTGGCGGTATGGATGCGGCGGGACCAGAG
AAAAATCACTCAGGGTCAATGCCAGCGCTTCGTTAATACAGATGTAGGTGTTCCACAGGGTAGCCAGCAG
CATCCTGCGATGCAGATCCGGAACATAATGGTGCAGGGCGCTGACTTCCGCGTTTCCAGACTTTACGAAA
CACGGAAACCGAAGACCATTCATGTTGTTGCTCAGGTCGCAGACGTTTTGCAGCAGCAGTCGCTTCACGT
TCGCTCGCGTATCGGTGATTCATTCTGCTAACCAGTAAGGCAACCCCGCCAGCCTAGCCGGGTCCTCAAC
GACAGGAGCACGATCATGCGCACCCGTGGGGCCGCCATGCCGGCGATAATGGCCTGCTTCTCGCCGAAAC
GTTTGGTGGCGGGACCAGTGACGAAGGCTTGAGCGAGGGCGTGCAAGATTCCGAATACCGCAAGCGACAG
GCCGATCATCGTCGCGCTCCAGCGAAAGCGGTCCTCGCCGAAAATGACCCAGAGCGCTGCCGGCACCTGT
CCTACGAGTTGCATGATAAAGAAGACAGTCATAAGTGCGGCGACGATAGTCATGCCCCGCGCCCACCGGA
AGGAGCTGACTGGGTTGAAGGCTCTCAAGGGCATCGGTCGAGATCCCGGTGCCTAATGAGTGAGCTAACT
TACATTAATTGCGTTGCGCTCACTGCCCGCTTTCCAGTCGGGAAACCTGTCGTGCCAGCTGCATTAATGA
ATCGGCCAACGCGCGGGGAGAGGCGGTTTGCGTATTGGGCGCCAGGGTGGTTTTTCTTTTCACCAGTGAG
ACGGGCAACAGCTGATTGCCCTTCACCGCCTGGCCCTGAGAGAGTTGCAGCAAGCGGTCCACGCTGGTTT
GCCCCAGCAGGCGAAAATCCTGTTTGATGGTGGTTAACGGCGGGATATAACATGAGCTGTCTTCGGTATC
GTCGTATCCCACTACCGAGATATCCGCACCAACGCGCAGCCCGGACTCGGTAATGGCGCGCATTGCGCCC
AGCGCCATCTGATCGTTGGCAACCAGCATCGCAGTGGGAACGATGCCCTCATTCAGCATTTGCATGGTTT
GTTGAAAACCGGACATGGCACTCCAGTCGCCTTCCCGTTCCGCTATCGGCTGAATTTGATTGCGAGTGAG
ATATTTATGCCAGCCAGCCAGACGCAGACGCGCCGAGACAGAACTTAATGGGCCCGCTAACAGCGCGATT
TGCTGGTGACCCAATGCGACCAGATGCTCCACGCCCAGTCGCGTACCGTCTTCATGGGAGAAAATAATAC
TGTTGATGGGTGTCTGGTCAGAGACATCAAGAAATAACGCCGGAACATTAGTGCAGGCAGCTTCCACAGC
AATGGCATCCTGGTCATCCAGCGGATAGTTAATGATCAGCCCACTGACGCGTTGCGCGAGAAGATTGTGC
ACCGCCGCTTTACAGGCTTCGACGCCGCTTCGTTCTACCATCGACACCACCACGCTGGCACCCAGTTGAT
CGGCGCGAGATTTAATCGCCGCGACAATTTGCGACGGCGCGTGCAGGGCCAGACTGGAGGTGGCAACGCC
AATCAGCAACGACTGTTTGCCCGCCAGTTGTTGTGCCACGCGGTTGGGAATGTAATTCAGCTCCGCCATC
GCCGCTTCCACTTTTTCCCGCGTTTTCGCAGAAACGTGGCTGGCCTGGTTCACCACGCGGGAAACGGTCT
GATAAGAGACACCGGCATACTCTGCGACATCGTATAACGTTACTGGTTTCACATTCACCACCCTGAATTG
ACTCTCTTCCGGGCGCTATCATGCCATACCGCGAAAGGTTTTGCGCCATTCGATGGTGTCCGGGATCTCG
ACGCTCTCCCTTATGCGACTCCTGCATTAGGAAGCAGCCCAGTAGTAGGTTGAGGCCGTTGAGCACCGCC
GCCGCAAGGAATGGTGCATGCAAGGAGATGGCGCCCAACAGTCCCCCGGCCACGGGGCCTGCCACCATAC
CCACGCCGAAACAAGCGCTCATGAGCCCGAAGTGGCGAGCCCGATCTTCCCCATCGGTGATGTCGGCGAT
ATAGGCGCCAGCAACCGCACCTGTGGCGCCGGTGATGCCGGCCACGATGCGTCCGGCGTAGAGGATCGAG
ATCTCGATCCCGCGAAATTAATACGACTCACTATAGGGGAATTGTGAGCGGATAACAATTCCCCTCTAGA
AATAATTTTGTTTAACTTTAAGAAGGAGATATACCATGGGCAGCAGCCATCATCATCATCATCACAGCAG
CGGCCTGGTGCCGCGCGGCAGCCATATGGCTAGCATGACTGGTGGACAGCAAATGGGTCGCGGATCCGGC
GCCATGGTAACCACCTTATCAGGTTTATCAGGTGAGCAAGGTCCGTCCGGTGATATGACAACTGAAGAAG
ATAGTGCTACCCATATTAAATTCTCAAAACGTGATGAGGACGGCCGTGAGTTAGCTGGTGCAACTATGGA
GTTGCGTGATTCATCTGGTAAAACTATTAGTACATGGATTTCAGATGGACATGTGAAGGATTTCTACCTG
TATCCAGGAAAATATACATTTGTCGAAACCGCAGCACCAGACGGTTATGAGGTAGCAACTGCTATTACCT
TTACAGTTAATGAGCAAGGTCAGGTTACTGTAAATGGCGAAGCAACTAAAGGTGACGCTCATACTAGTAC
CTTCTCCAAACTGCGCGAACAGCTGGGTCCGGTGACGCAAGAATTCTGGGATAACCTGGAAAAAGAAACC
GAAGGCCTGCGTCAGGAAATGAGTAAAGACCTGGAAGAAGTGAAAGCCAAAGTTCAACCGTATCTGGATG
ACTTCCAGAAAAAATGGCAAGAAGAAATGGAACTGTACCGCCAGAAAGTCGAACCGCTGCGTGCCGAACT
GCAGGAAGGCGCACGCCAAAAACTGCATGAACTGCAAGAAAAACTGAGCCCGCTGGGTGAAGAAATGCGT
GATCGCGCCCGTGCACATGTTGATGCTCTGCGTACCCACCTGGCCCCGTATTCTGATGAACTGCGTCAGC
GTCTGGCCGCACGTCTGGAAGCGCTGAAAGAAAACGGCGGTGCCCGTCTGGCAGAATACCATGCTAAAGC
GACCGAACACCTGTCAACGCTGTCGGAAAAAGCTAAACCGGCCCTGGAAGATCTGCGCCAGGGTCTGCTG
CCGGTTCTGGAATCATTTAAAGTCAGCTTCCTGTCTGCCCTGGAAGAATATACGAAAAAACTGAACACCC
AGGGCACGCCGGTTACCCAGGAATTTTGGGACAATCTGGAAAAAGAAACGGAAGGCCTGCGCCAGGAAAT
GTCGAAAGACCTGGAAGAAGTCAAAGCAAAAGTGCAGCCGTACCTGGACGATTTTCAGAAAAAATGGCAA
GAAGAAATGGAGCTGTACCGCCAGAAAGTTGAACCGCTGCGCGCGGAACTGCAGGAAGGCGCCCGTCAGA
AACTGCACGAACTGCAGGAAAAACTGAGTCCGCTGGGCGAAGAAATGCGTGATCGTGCCCGCGCACACGT
TGATGCCCTGCGCACGCACCTGGCCCCGTATTCCGATGAACTGCGCCAGCGCCTGGCAGCTCGTCTGGAA
GCCCTGAAAGAAAATGGCGGTGCCCGCCTGGCCGAATATCACGCCAAAGCCACCGAACACCTGAGTACGC
TGTCCGAAAAAGCTAAACCGGCGCTGGAAGATCTGCGCCAAGGTCTGCTGCCGGTGCTGGAAAGCTTTAA
AGTTTCATTCCTGTCGGCGCTGGAAGAATACACGAAAAAACTGAACACGCAGGGCACCCCGGTTACCCAG
GAATTCTGGGACAACCTGGAAAAGGAGACGGAAGGCCTGCGTCAAGAAATGAGCAAAGATCTGGAAGAAG
TTAAAGCCAAAGTCCAGCCGTACCTGGACGACTTTCAGAAAAAATGGCAAGAAGAAATGGAGTTATACCG
CCAGAAAGTGGAACCGCTGCGCGCTGAACTGCAGGAAGGCGCGCGTCAGAAACTGCATGAGTTACAGGAA
AAACTGTCACCGCTGGGAGAGGAAATGCGCGACCGTGCCCGTGCACACGTTGACGCCCTGCGCACCCACC
TGGCGCCGTATTCGGACGAACTGCGTCAACGCCTGGCCGCCCGCCTGGAAGCCTTAAAGGAAAATGGCGG
TGCCCGTCTGGCCGAATATCACGCGAAAGCCACGGAACATCTGAGCACGCTGTCTGAAAAAGCCAAGCCT
GCCCTGGAAGATCTGCGCCAGGGGCTGCTGCCGGTCCTGGAAAGTTTTAAAGTTAGTTTCCTGTCCGCAC
TGGAAGAGTATACGAAAAAACTGAATACCCAGGGCACGCCGGTGACCCAGGAATTTTGGGATAATCTGGA
AAAGGAGACCGAAGGCCTGCGCCAAGAAATGTCCAAGGATCTGGAAGAAGTGAAAGCGAAAGTGCAGCCG
TATCTGGACGATTTCCAGAAAAAATGGCAAGAAGAAATGGAGCTATATCGTCAAAAAGTTGAACCGCTGC
GTGCGGAGTTACAGGAAGGCGCCCGTCAAAAACTGCACGAGTTACAAGAGAAGCTGAGCCCGCTGGGCGA
GGAGATGCGCGATCGTGCCCGCGCACATGTTGACGCCCTGCGTACGCACCTGGCACCGTACAGCGACGAA
CTGCGCCAACGCCTGGCCGCCCGACTGGAAGCCTTAAAAGAGAATGGCGGTGCCCGATTAGCCGAATATC
ACGCAAAAGCTACGGAACATCTGTCTACCCTGAGCGAAAAAGCCAAGCCCGCCCTGGAAGATCTGCGCCA
GGGCTTATTACCGGTCCTGGAAAGCTTCAAAGTTAGCTTCCTGAGCGCGCTGGAAGAATATACCAAAAAA
CTGAATACCCAAGGCACCCCGGTTACCCAAGAATTTTGGGACAACCTGGAAAAAGAGACGGAGGGCCTGC
GCCAAGAAATGAGCAAGGACCTGGAAGAAGTCAAGGCGAAAGTGCAACCGTACCTGGACGACTTCCAGAA
AAAATGGCAAGAAGAAATGGAGCTTTATCGTCAAAAAGTCGAACCGCTGCGCGCCGAGTTACAGGAAGGC
GCGCGTCAAAAACTGCACGAATTACAAGAGAAACTGAGTCCGCTGGGAGAGGAGATGCGCGACCGCGCCC
GTGCACACGTGGACGCACTGCGTACGCATCTGGCGCCGTACAGCGATGAGTTACGTCAACGCCTGGCCGC
GCGCCTGGAAGCTTTAAAGGAGAACGGCGGTGCCCGCCTGGCGGAATATCACGCCAAAGCTACGGAACAC
CTGAGCACCCTGAGCGAAAAAGCGAAGCCAGCCCTGGAAGATCTGCGCCAGGGATTATTGCCGGTCCTGG
AATCTTTCAAAGTGTCATTCCTGAGCGCCCTGGAAGAATACACCAAAAAACTGAACACCCAACTGCCGGG
TACCGGTGCAGCTGCCCTGGAAAGTACCTTCTCCAAACTGCGCGAACAGCTGGGTCCGGTGACGCAAGAA
TTCTGGGATAACCTGGAAAAAGAAACCGAAGGCCTGCGTCAGGAAATGAGTAAAGACCTGGAAGAAGTGA
AAGCCAAAGTTCAACCGTATCTGGATGACTTCCAGAAAAAATGGCAAGAAGAAATGGAACTGTACCGCCA
GAAAGTCGAACCGCTGCGTGCCGAACTGCAGGAAGGCGCACGCCAAAAACTGCATGAACTGCAAGAAAAA
CTGAGCCCGCTGGGTGAAGAAATGCGTGATCGCGCCCGTGCACATGTTGATGCTCTGCGTACCCACCTGG
CCCCGTATTCTGATGAACTGCGTCAGCGTCTGGCCGCACGTCTGGAAGCGCTGAAAGAAAACGGCGGTGC
CCGTCTGGCAGAATACCATGCTAAAGCGACCGAACACCTGTCAACGCTGTCGGAAAAAGCTAAACCGGCC
CTGGAAGATCTGCGCCAGGGTCTGCTGCCGGTTCTGGAATCATTTAAAGTCAGCTTCCTGTCTGCCCTGG
AAGAATATACGAAAAAACTGAACACCCAGGGCACGCCGGTTACCCAGGAATTTTGGGACAATCTGGAAAA
AGAAACGGAAGGCCTGCGCCAGGAAATGTCGAAAGACCTGGAAGAAGTCAAAGCAAAAGTGCAGCCGTAC
CTGGACGATTTTCAGAAAAAATGGCAAGAAGAAATGGAGCTGTACCGCCAGAAAGTTGAACCGCTGCGCG
CGGAACTGCAGGAAGGCGCCCGTCAGAAACTGCAYGAACTGCAGGAAAAACTGAGCCCGCTGGGCGAAGA
AATGCGTGATCGTGCCCGCGCACATGTTGATGCCCTGCGYACCCACCTGGCCCCGTATTCTGATGAACTG
CGCCAGCGCCTGGCAGCTCGTCTGGAAGCCCTGAAAGAAAATGGCGGTGCCCGCCTGGCCGAATATCACG
CCAAAGCCACCGAACACCTGAGTACGCTGTCCGAAAAAGCTAAACCGGCSCTGGAAGATCTGCGCCAGGG
TCTGCTGCCGGTTCTGGAAWCATTTAAAGTCAGCTTCCTGTCTGCCCTGGAAGAATATACGAAAAAACTG
AACACGCAGGGCACSCCGGTTACCCAGGAATTCTGGGACAACCTGGAAAAGGAGACGGAAGGCCTGCGTC
AAGAAATGAGCAAAGATCTGGAAGAAGTTAAAGCCAAAGTCCAGCCGTACCTGGACGACTTTCAGAAAAA
ATGGCAAGAAGAAATGGAGTTATACCGCCAGAAAGTGGAACCGCTGCGCGCTGAACTGCAGGAAGGCGCG
CGTCAGAAACTGCATGAGTTACAGGADAAACTGTCGGCACCCACCTGGCGCCGTATWCGGASGAGTTACG
TCAACGCCTGGCCGCGCGCCTGGAAGCTTTAAAGGAGAACGGCGGTGCCCGCCTGGCGGAATATCACGCC
AAAGCTACGGAACACCTGAGCACCCTGAGCGAAAAAGCGAAGCCAGCCCTGGAAGATCTGCGCCAGGGAT
TATTGCCGGTCCTGGAATCTTTCAAAGTGTCATTCCTGAGCGCCCTGGAAGAATACACCAAAAAACTGAA
CACCCAACTGCCGGGTACCGGTGCAGCTGCCCTGGAAGTGCCTACTATCGTGATGGTGGACGCCTACAAG
CGTTACAAGTAAGCGGCCGCACTCGAGCACCACCACCACCACCACTGAGATCCGGCTGCTAACAAAGCCC
GAAAGGAAGCTGAGTTGGCTGCTGCCACCGCTGAGCAATAACTAGCATAACCCCTTGGGGCCTCTAAACG
GGTCTTGAGGGGTTTTTTGCTGAAAGGAGGAACTATATCCGGAT
